Addgene plasmid #197117: pRK5-Myc-PSK2
Purpose: Expression of Myc-tagged PSK2 / TAOK1 in mammalian cells
Depositing lab: Jonathan Morris. Publication: Prostate-derived sterile 20-like kinase 2 (PSK2) regulates apoptotic morphology via C-Jun N-terminal kinase and Rho kinase-1. Zihni C, Mitsopoulos C, Tavares IA, Ridley AJ, Morris JD. J Biol Chem. 2006 Mar 17;281(11):7317-23. doi: 10.1074/jbc.M513769200. Epub 2006 Jan 2. PubMed 16407310.
Backbone
  Vector backbone: pRK5
  Backbone manufacturer: Alan Hall
  Backbone size w/o insert (bp): 4700
  Total vector size (bp): 7703
  Vector type: Mammalian Expression
Growth in bacteria
  Bacterial resistance: Ampicillin, 100 μg/mL
  Growth temperature: 37°C
  Growth strain: DH5alpha
  Copy number: High Copy
Gene/Insert
  Gene/Insert name: TAOK1 (alt names: PSK2; KIAA1361)
  Species: H. sapiens (human)
  Insert size (bp): 3000
  Mutation: Wild Type
  GenBank ID: 57551
  Entrez Gene: TAOK1 (a.k.a. DDIB, KFC-B, MAP3K16, MARKK, PSK-2, PSK2, TAO1, hKFC-B, hTAOK1)
  Promoter: SV40
  Tag / fusion protein: Myc (N terminal on backbone)
  Cloning method: Restriction Enzyme; 5′ cloning site BamH1 (not destroyed); 3′ cloning site EcoR1 (not destroyed)
  Sequencing primers: 5′ GGTCCAACTGCACCTCGG; 3′ GCAATAAACAAGTTGGGC
Resource information
  A portion of this plasmid was derived from a plasmid made by: Cloned by Jonathan Morris at KCL (subject to MTA with Addgene).
Terms and licenses: Academic/Nonprofit Terms; Industry Terms: Not Available to Industry
How to cite: pRK5-Myc-PSK2 was a gift from Jonathan Morris (Addgene plasmid # 197117 ; http://n2t.net/addgene:197117 ; RRID:Addgene_197117)
