[The description below was written by a language model from this plasmid's Addgene catalogue record and pLannotate feature annotations shown in this document.]
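Description:
pRK5-Myc-PSK2 is a mammalian expression plasmid of about 7.7 kb, built on the pRK5 backbone, that carries wild-type human TAOK1 (also called PSK2, KIAA1361 or MAP3K16). TAOK1 is a sterile 20-like serine/threonine kinase that acts upstream in stress-activated MAPK signalling and in regulation of cytoskeletal stability. The roughly 3 kb coding sequence was inserted between BamHI and EcoRI sites, both of which are retained. It lies in frame with an N-terminal Myc epitope supplied by the backbone, so the protein can be detected or immunoprecipitated with anti-Myc antibodies. The Myc tag itself is not called in the feature table, but a gap between the upstream leader elements and the start of the TAOK1 annotation is where it would be expected.

The catalogue entry and the sequence annotation disagree on the promoter. The entry lists SV40, whereas the annotation places the human CMV immediate-early enhancer and promoter, a CMV intron A fragment and an SP6 promoter directly upstream of the open reading frame. An SV40 polyadenylation signal follows the insert. The annotated SV40 enhancer/early promoter region lies downstream of that poly(A) signal rather than in front of the insert, so transcription of Myc-TAOK1 appears to be CMV-driven. A short fragment annotated as an IgH signal sequence also sits upstream of the insert, and the record does not explain its significance.

In E. coli the plasmid is maintained through a high-copy ColE1/pUC-type origin and selected with ampicillin via the bla gene. An M13 origin and remnants of lac and pBR322 sequences are also present. No mammalian selection marker is annotated, which is consistent with transient transfection. The associated work used the kinase to study apoptotic morphology through JNK and Rho kinase-1.
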