Features (pLannotate 1.2.2; 20 found; start..end, strand, type, name):
     14..393     +  enhancer       CMV enhancer: human cytomegalovirus immediate early enhancer
    394..597     +  promoter       CMV promoter: human cytomegalovirus (CMV) immediate early promoter
    733..776     +  intron         CMV intron (fragment): modified intron A from human cytomegalovirus
    828..846     +  promoter       SP6 promoter: promoter for bacteriophage SP6 RNA polymerase
    850..887     +  CDS            IgH signal sequence (fragment): signal sequence from the mouse immunoglobulin heavy chain variable region
    970..3972    +  CDS            TAOK1: TAOK1_HUMAN - Also known as KIAA1361, MAP3K16, MARKK. Experimental evidence at protein level: Swiss-Prot protein existence level 1. Serine/threonine-protein kinase involved in various processes such as p38/MAPK14 stress-activated MAPK cascade, DNA damage response and regulation of cytoskeleton stability. Phosphorylates MAP2K3, MAP2K6 and MARK2. Acts as an activator of the p38/MAPK14 stress-activated MAPK cascade by mediating phosphorylation and subsequent activation of the upstream MAP2K3 and MAP2K6 kinases. Involved in G-protein coupled receptor signaling to p38/MAPK14. In response to DNA dam
   4012..4146    +  polyA_signal   SV40 poly(A) signal: SV40 polyadenylation signal
   4215..4572    +  promoter       SV40 promoter: SV40 enhancer and early promoter
   4591..4745    +  CDS            lacZα (fragment): LacZα fragment of β-galactosidase; lacZ fragment
   4751..4802    -  misc_feature   bom (fragment): basis of mobility region from pBR322
   4821..5201    +  rep_origin     M13 ori (sequence partly withheld): M13 bacteriophage origin of replication; arrow indicates direction of (+) strand synthesis
   5277..5326    -  misc_feature   bom (fragment): basis of mobility region from pBR322
   5428..5463    -  CDS            rop (fragment): Rop protein, which maintains plasmids at low copy number; rop
   5558..5662    +  promoter       AmpR promoter: bla
   5663..6523    +  CDS            AmpR: β-lactamase; bla; confers resistance to ampicillin, carbenicillin, and related antibiotics
   6694..7282    +  rep_origin     ori: high-copy-number ColE1/pMB1/pBR322/pUC origin of replication
   7465..7557    +  CDS            lacI (fragment): lac repressor; lacI; The lac repressor binds to the lac operator to inhibit transcription in E. coli. This inhibition can be relieved by adding lactose or isopropyl-β-D-thiogalactopyranoside (IPTG).
   7570..7591    +  protein_bind   CAP binding site: CAP binding activates transcription in the presence of cAMP. E. coli catabolite activator protein
   7606..7636    +  promoter       lac promoter: promoter for the E. coli lac operon
   7644..7660    +  protein_bind   lac operator: The lac repressor binds to the lac operator to inhibit transcription in E. coli. This inhibition can be relieved by adding lactose or isopropyl-β-D-thiogalactopyranoside (IPTG). lac repressor encoded by lacI
>Addgene plasmid #197117 | pRK5-Myc-PSK2 | addgene full sequence | sequence record 388232 | Addgene NGS Result
TTCGAGCTCGCCCGACATTGATTATTGACTAGTTATTAATAGTAATCAATTACGGGGTCATTAGTTCATA
GCCCATATATGGAGTTCCGCGTTACATAACTTACGGTAAATGGCCCGCCTGGCTGACCGCCCAACGACCC
CCGCCCATTGACGTCAATAATGACGTATGTTCCCATAGTAACGCCAATAGGGACTTTCCATTGACGTCAA
TGGGTGGAGTATTTACGGTAAACTGCCCACTTGGCAGTACATCAAGTGTATCATATGCCAAGTACGCCCC
CTATTGACGTCAATGACGGTAAATGGCCCGCCTGGCATTATGCCCAGTACATGACCTTATGGGACTTTCC
TACTTGGCAGTACATCTACGTATTAGTCATCGCTATTACCATGGTGATGCGGTTTTGGCAGTACATCAAT
GGGCGTGGATAGCGGTTTGACTCACGGGGATTTCCAAGTCTCCACCCCATTGACGTCAATGGGAGTTTGT
TTTGGCACCAAAATCAACGGGACTTTCCAAAATGTCGTAACAACTCCGCCCCATTGACGCAAATGGGCGG
TAGGCGTGTACGGTGGGAGGTCTATATAAGCAGAGCTCGTTTAGTGAACCGTCAGATCGCCTGGAGACGC
CATCCACGCTGTTTTGACCTCCATAGAAGACACCGGGACCGATCCAGCCTCCGCGGCCGGGAACGGTGCA
TTGGAACGCGGATTCCCCGTGCCAAGAGTGACGTAAGTACCGCCTATAGAGTCTATAGGCCCACCCCCTT
GGCTTCGTTAGAACGCGGCTACAATTAATACATAACCTTATGTATCATACACATACGATTTAGGTGACAC
TATAGAATAACATCCACTTTGCCTTTCTCTCCACAGGTGTCCACTCCCAGGTCCAACTGCACCTCGGTTC
TATCGATTGAATTGGCCACCATGGAGCAGAAGCTGATCTCCGAGGAGGACCTGGGATCCATGCCATCAAC
TAACAGAGCAGGCAGCCTGAAGGACCCTGAAATTGCAGAGCTCTTCTTCAAAGAAGATCCAGAGAAGCTC
TTCACAGATCTCAGAGAAATTGGCCATGGAAGCTTTGGAGCAGTGTATTTTGCACGAGATGTGCGTACCA
ATGAAGTGGTGGCCATCAAGAAAATGTCTTATAGTGGAAAGCAGTCTACTGAGAAATGGCAGGATATTAT
TAAGGAAGTCAAGTTTCTACAAAGAATAAAACATCCCAACAGTATAGAATACAAAGGCTGTTATTTACGT
GAACACACAGCATGGCTTGTAATGGAATATTGTTTAGGATCTGCTTCGGATTTACTAGAAGTTCACAAAA
AGCCATTACAAGAAGTGGAAATAGCAGCAATTACACATGGTGCTCTTCAGGGATTAGCCTACTTACATTC
TCATACTATGATTCATAGAGATATCAAAGCAGGAAATATCCTTCTGACAGAACCAGGCCAGGTGAAACTT
GCTGACTTTGGCTCTGCTTCCATGGCATCACCTGCCAATTCCTTTGTGGGAACGCCGTATTGGATGGCCC
CAGAAGTAATTTTAGCCATGGATGAAGGACAATATGATGGCAAAGTAGATGTGTGGTCTCTTGGAATAAC
ATGTATTGAACTAGCGGAAAGGAAGCCTCCTTTATTTAATATGAATGCAATGAGTGCCTTATATCACATA
GCCCAAAATGAATCCCCTACACTACAGTCTAATGAATGGTCTGATTATTTTCGCAACTTTGTAGATTCTT
GCCTCCAGAAAATCCCTCAAGATCGACCTACATCAGAGGAACTTTTAAAGCACATATTTGTTCTTCGGGA
GCGCCCTGAAACCGTGTTAATAGATCTCATTCAGAGGACAAAGGATGCAGTAAGAGAGCTGGACAATCTG
CAGTATCGAAAGATGAAGAAACTCCTTTTCCAGGAGGCACATAATGGACCAGCAGTAGAAGCACAGGAAG
AAGAAGAGGAACAAGATCATGGTGTTGGCCGGACAGGAACAGTTAATAGTGTTGGAAGTAATCAATCCAT
TCCCAGCATGTCCATCAGTGCCAGCAGCCAAAGCAGTAGTGTTAACAGTCTTCCAGATGTCTCAGATGAC
AAGAGTGAGCTAGACATGATGGAGGGAGACCACACAGTGATGTCTAACAGTTCTGTTATCCATTTAAAAC
CAGAGGAAGAAAATTACAGAGAAGAGGGAGATCCTAGAACAAGAGCATCAGATCCACAATCTCCACCCCA
AGTATCTCGTCACAAATCACACTATCGTAATCGAGAACACTTTGCTACTATACGGACAGCATCACTGGTT
ACGAGGCAAATGCAAGAACATGAGCAGGACTCTGAGCTTAGAGAACAAATGTCTGGCTATAAGCGAATGA
GGCGACAACATCAAAAGCAACTGATGACTCTGGAAAACAAGCTAAAGGCTGAGATGGATGAACATCGCCT
CAGATTAGACAAAGATCTTGAAACTCAGCGTAACAATTTTGCTGCAGAAATGGAGAAACTTATCAAGAAA
CACCAGGCTGCTATGGAGAAAGAGGCTAAAGTGATGTCCAATGAAGAGAAAAAATTTCAGCAACATATTC
AGGCCCAACAGAAGAAAGAACTGAATAGTTTTCTCGAGTCCCAGAAAAGAGAGTATAAACTTCGAAAAGA
GCAGCTTAAAGAGGAGCTAAATGAAAACCAGAGTACCCCCAAAAAAGAAAAACAGGAGTGGCTTTCAAAG
CAGAAGGAGAATATACAGCATTTCCAAGCAGAAGAAGAAGCTAACCTTCTTCGACGTCAAAGACAATACC
TAGAGCTGGAATGCCGTCGCTTCAAGAGAAGAATGTTACTTGGGCGTCATAACTTAGAGCAGGACCTTGT
CAGGGAGGAGTTAAACAAAAGACAGACTCAGAAGGACTTAGAGCATGCCATGCTACTCCGACAGCATGAA
TCTATGCAAGAACTGGAGTTCCGCCACCTCAACACAATTCAGAAGATGCGCTGTGAGTTGATCAGATTAC
AGCATCAAACTGAGCTCACTAACCAGCTGGAATATAATAAGCGAAGAGAACGAGAACTAAGACGAAAGCA
TGTCATGGAAGTTCGACAACAGCCTAAGAGTTTGAAGTCTAAAGAACTCCAAATAAAAAAGCAGTTTCAG
GATACCTGCAAAATCCAAACCAGACAGTACAAAGCATTAAGAAATCACCTGCTGGAGACTACACCAAAGA
GTGAGCACAAAGCTGTTCTGAAACGGCTCAAGGAGGAACAGACCCGGAAATTAGCTATCTTGGCTGAGCA
GTATGATCACAGCATTAATGAAATGCTCTCCACACAAGCCCTGCGTTTGGATGAAGCACAGGAAGCAGAG
TGCCAGGTTTTGAAGATGCAGCTGCAGCAGGAACTGGAGCTGTTGAATGCGTATCAGAGCAAAATCAAGA
TGCAAGCTGAGGCACAACATGATCGAGAGCTTCGCGAGCTTGAACAGAGGGTCTCCCTCCGGAGGGCACT
CTTAGAACAAAAGATTGAAGAAGAGATGTTGGCTTTGCAGAATGAGCGCACAGAACGAATACGAAGCCTG
TTGGAACGTCAAGCCAGAGAGATTGAAGCTTTTGACTCTGAAAGCATGAGACTAGGTTTTAGTAATATGG
TCCTTTCTAATCTCTCCCCTGAGGCATTCAGCCACAGCTACCCGGGAGCTTCTGGTTGGTCACACAACCC
TACTGGGGGTCCAGGACCTCACTGGGGTCATCCCATGGGTGGCCCACCACAAGCTTGGGGCCATCCAATG
CAAGGTGGACCCCAGCCATGGGGTCACCCTTCAGGGCCAATGCAAGGGGTACCTCGAGGTAGCAGTATGG
GAGTCCGCAATAGCCCCCAGGCTCTGAGGCGGACAGCTTCTGGGGGACGGACAGAGCAGGGCATGAGCAG
AAGCACGAGTGTCACTTCACAAATATCCAATGGGTCACACATGTCTTATACATAATCTAGAATTCCTGCA
GAAGCTTGGCCGCCATGGCCCAACTTGTTTATTGCAGCTTATAATGGTTACAAATAAAGCAATAGCATCA
CAAATTTCACAAATAAAGCATTTTTTTCACTGCATTCTAGTTGTGGTTTGTCCAAACTCATCAATGTATC
TTATCATGTCTGGATCGGGAATTAATTCGGCGCAGCACCATGGCCTGAAATAACCTCTGAAAGAGGAACT
TGGTTAGGTACCTTCTGAGGCGGAAAGAACCAGCTGTGGAATGTGTGTCAGTTAGGGTGTGGAAAGTCCC
CAGGCTCCCCAGCAGGCAGAAGTATGCAAAGCATGCATCTCAATTAGTCAGCAACCAGGTGTGGAAAGTC
CCCAGGCTCCCCAGCAGGCAGAAGTATGCAAAGCATGCATCTCAATTAGTCAGCAACCATAGTCCCGCCC
CTAACTCCGCCCATCCCGCCCCTAACTCCGCCCAGTTCCGCCCATTCTCCGCCCCATGGCTGACTAATTT
TTTTTATTTATGCAGAGGCCGAGGCCGCCTCGGCCTCTGAGCTATTCCAGAAGTAGTGAGGAGGCTTTTT
TGGAGGCCTAGGCTTTTGCAAAAAGCTGTTAACAGCTTGGCACTGGCCGTCGTTTTACAACGTCGTGACT
GGGAAAACCCTGGCGTTACCCAACTTAATCGCCTTGCAGCACATCCCCCTTTCGCCAGCTGGCGTAATAG
CGAAGAGGCCCGCACCGATCGCCCTTCCCAACAGTTGCGCAGCCTGAATGGCGAATGGCGCCTGATGCGG
TATTTTCTCCTTACGCATCTGTGCGGTATTTCACACCGCATA
[142 nt withheld, positions 4803-4944]
C
[141 nt withheld, positions 4946-5086]
CCTTTGACGTTGGAGTCCACGTTCTTT
[37 nt withheld, positions 5114-5150]
ACCCTATCTCGGGCTATTCTTTTGATTTATAAGGGATTTTGCCGATTTCGGCCTATTGGTTAAAAAATGA
GCTGATTTAACAAAAATTTAACGCGAATTTTAACAAAATATTAACGTTTACAATTTTATGGTGCACTCTC
AGTACAATCTGCTCTGATGCCGCATAGTTAAGCCAGCCCCGACACCCGCCAACACCCGCTGACGCGCCCT
GACGGGCTTGTCTGCTCCCGGCATCCGCTTACAGACAAGCTGTGACCGTCTCCGGGAGCTGCATGTGTCA
GAGGTTTTCACCGTCATCACCGAAACGCGCGAGACGAAAGGGCCTCGTGATACGCCTATTTTTATAGGTT
AATGTCATGATAATAATGGTTTCTTAGACGTCAGGTGGCACTTTTCGGGGAAATGTGCGCGGAACCCCTA
TTTGTTTATTTTTCTAAATACATTCAAATATGTATCCGCTCATGAGACAATAACCCTGATAAATGCTTCA
ATAATATTGAAAAAGGAAGAGTATGAGTATTCAACATTTCCGTGTCGCCCTTATTCCCTTTTTTGCGGCA
TTTTGCCTTCCTGTTTTTGCTCACCCAGAAACGCTGGTGAAAGTAAAAGATGCTGAAGATCAGTTGGGTG
CACGAGTGGGTTACATCGAACTGGATCTCAACAGCGGTAAGATCCTTGAGAGTTTTCGCCCCGAAGAACG
TTTTCCAATGATGAGCACTTTTAAAGTTCTGCTATGTGGCGCGGTATTATCCCGTATTGACGCCGGGCAA
GAGCAACTCGGTCGCCGCATACACTATTCTCAGAATGACTTGGTTGAGTACTCACCAGTCACAGAAAAGC
ATCTTACGGATGGCATGACAGTAAGAGAATTATGCAGTGCTGCCATAACCATGAGTGATAACACTGCGGC
CAACTTACTTCTGACAACGATCGGAGGACCGAAGGAGCTAACCGCTTTTTTGCACAACATGGGGGATCAT
GTAACTCGCCTTGATCGTTGGGAACCGGAGCTGAATGAAGCCATACCAAACGACGAGCGTGACACCACGA
TGCCTGTAGCAATGGCAACAACGTTGCGCAAACTATTAACTGGCGAACTACTTACTCTAGCTTCCCGGCA
ACAATTAATAGACTGGATGGAGGCGGATAAAGTTGCAGGACCACTTCTGCGCTCGGCCCTTCCGGCTGGC
TGGTTTATTGCTGATAAATCTGGAGCCGGTGAGCGTGGGTCTCGCGGTATCATTGCAGCACTGGGGCCAG
ATGGTAAGCCCTCCCGTATCGTAGTTATCTACACGACGGGGAGTCAGGCAACTATGGATGAACGAAATAG
ACAGATCGCTGAGATAGGTGCCTCACTGATTAAGCATTGGTAACTGTCAGACCAAGTTTACTCATATATA
CTTTAGATTGATTTAAAACTTCATTTTTAATTTAAAAGGATCTAGGTGAAGATCCTTTTTGATAATCTCA
TGACCAAAATCCCTTAACGTGAGTTTTCGTTCCACTGAGCGTCAGACCCCGTAGAAAAGATCAAAGGATC
TTCTTGAGATCCTTTTTTTCTGCGCGTAATCTGCTGCTTGCAAACAAAAAAACCACCGCTACCAGCGGTG
GTTTGTTTGCCGGATCAAGAGCTACCAACTCTTTTTCCGAAGGTAACTGGCTTCAGCAGAGCGCAGATAC
CAAATACTGTTCTTCTAGTGTAGCCGTAGTTAGGCCACCACTTCAAGAACTCTGTAGCACCGCCTACATA
CCTCGCTCTGCTAATCCTGTTACCAGTGGCTGCTGCCAGTGGCGATAAGTCGTGTCTTACCGGGTTGGAC
TCAAGACGATAGTTACCGGATAAGGCGCAGCGGTCGGGCTGAACGGGGGGTTCGTGCACACAGCCCAGCT
TGGAGCGAACGACCTACACCGAACTGAGATACCTACAGCGTGAGCTATGAGAAAGCGCCACGCTTCCCGA
AGGGAGAAAGGCGGACAGGTATCCGGTAAGCGGCAGGGTCGGAACAGGAGAGCGCACGAGGGAGCTTCCA
GGGGGAAACGCCTGGTATCTTTATAGTCCTGTCGGGTTTCGCCACCTCTGACTTGAGCGTCGATTTTTGT
GATGCTCGTCAGGGGGGCGGAGCCTATGGAAAAACGCCAGCAACGCGGCCTTTTTACGGTTCCTGGCCTT
TTGCTGGCCTTTTGCTCACATGTTCTTTCCTGCGTTATCCCCTGATTCTGTGGATAACCGTATTACCGCC
TTTGAGTGAGCTGATACCGCTCGCCGCAGCCGAACGACCGAGCGCAGCGAGTCAGTGAGCGAGGAAGCGG
AAGAGCGCCCAATACGCAAACCGCCTCTCCCCGCGCGTTGGCCGATTCATTAATGCAGCTGGCACGACAG
GTTTCCCGACTGGAAAGCGGGCAGTGAGCGCAACGCAATTAATGTGAGTTAGCTCACTCATTAGGCACCC
CAGGCTTTACACTTTATGCTTCCGGCTCGTATGTTGTGTGGAATTGTGAGCGGATAACAATTTCACACAG
GAAACAGCTATGACATGATTACGAATTAA
